Addgene plasmid #137053: pGL2313
Purpose: (Empty Backbone) Endogenous Locus DiCre Expression Cassette
Depositing lab: Jeremy Mottram. Depositing organization: University of York. Publication: DiCre-Based Inducible Disruption of Leishmania Genes. Duncan SM, Myburgh E, Alves-Ferreira EV, Mottram JC. Methods Mol Biol. 2019;1971:211-224. doi: 10.1007/978-1-4939-9210-2_10. PubMed 30980305.
Backbone
  Vector backbone: DiCre pDONR221
  Vector type: Donor Vector for Endogenous Locus DiCre
  Selectable markers: Blasticidin
Growth in bacteria
  Bacterial resistance: Kanamycin, 50 μg/mL
  Growth temperature: 37°C
  Growth strain: NEB Stable
  Copy number: High Copy
Gene/Insert
  Cloning method: Gateway Cloning
Terms and licenses: Academic/Nonprofit Terms; Industry Terms: Not Available to Industry
How to cite: pGL2313 was a gift from Jeremy Mottram (Addgene plasmid # 137053 ; http://n2t.net/addgene:137053 ; RRID:Addgene_137053)
