[The description below was written by a language model from this plasmid's Addgene catalogue record and pLannotate feature annotations shown in this document.]
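Description:
pGL2313 is a Gateway entry-type donor plasmid built on a pDONR221 backbone that carries a dimerisable Cre (DiCre) expression cassette intended for integration at an endogenous locus. The associated work concerns inducible gene disruption in Leishmania. It is catalogued as an empty backbone, so no gene of interest is present. In bacteria it is maintained at high copy from a ColE1/pUC-type origin and selected with kanamycin through the aph(3')-Ia KanR gene. The usual pDONR-derived elements are annotated around the cassette, including the rrnB T1 and T2 terminators, a T7 promoter, and small lacI and lacZα fragments that are backbone remnants.

The payload sits between attL1 and attL2, so the whole block can be transferred by an LR Clonase reaction into a compatible destination vector or multi-fragment assembly. Within it, the annotation identifies an FKBP12-derived domain (called as the F36V DmrB variant), an FRB domain (called as the T2098L variant) immediately followed by a Cre fragment, and a blasticidin S deaminase gene for selection in the parasite. This matches the DiCre design, in which Cre is split into two inactive halves, each fused to one rapamycin-binding partner. Adding rapamycin or an analogue brings FKBP12 and FRB together, reconstitutes recombinase activity, and excises loxP-flanked target sequences. Only the FRB-linked Cre fragment is annotated. The fragment expected downstream of the FKBP12 domain probably lies in the unannotated stretch, but the table does not confirm this. The record also does not state the promoters or intergenic processing regions that drive expression, or the locus-targeting flanks.
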