Features (pLannotate 1.2.2; 13 found; start..end, strand, type, name):
    121..213     +  CDS            lacI (fragment): lac repressor; lacI; The lac repressor binds to the lac operator to inhibit transcription in E. coli. This inhibition can be relieved by adding lactose or isopropyl-β-D-thiogalactopyranoside (IPTG).
    268..295     -  terminator     rrnB T2 terminator: transcription terminator T2 from the E. coli rrnB gene
    427..470     +  terminator     rrnB T1 terminator: Escherichia coli rrnB; transcription terminator T1 from the E. coli rrnB gene
    517..553     -  CDS            lacZα (fragment): LacZα fragment of β-galactosidase; lacZ fragment
    569..668     +  protein_bind   attL1: mutant version of attL; recombination site for the Gateway® LR reaction LR Clonase™
    907..1227    +  CDS            DmrB: F36V mutant of FK506-binding protein FKBP12 binds synthetic ligands that do not bind wild-type FKBP
   2458..2733    +  CDS            FRB*: T2098L mutant of FKBP-rapamycin binding domain of human FRAP binds synthetic ligands such as AP21967
   2770..3621    +  CDS            cre (fragment): RECR_BPP1 - Experimental evidence at protein level: Swiss-Prot protein existence level 1. Catalyzes site-specific recombination between two 34-base- pair LOXP sites. Its role is to maintain the phage genome as a monomeric unit-copy plasmid in the lysogenic state. From Escherichia phage P1 (Bacteriophage P1).
   4144..4542    +  CDS            BSD: blasticidin S deaminase; Aspergillus terreus BSD; confers resistance to blasticidin
   4857..4956    -  protein_bind   attL2: mutant version of attL; recombination site for the Gateway® LR reaction LR Clonase™
   4974..4992    -  promoter       T7 promoter: promoter for bacteriophage T7 RNA polymerase
   5126..5935    +  CDS            KanR: aminoglycoside phosphotransferase; aph(3')-Ia; confers resistance to kanamycin in bacteria or G418 (Geneticin®) in eukaryotes
   6082..6670    +  rep_origin     ori: high-copy-number ColE1/pMB1/pBR322/pUC origin of replication
>Addgene plasmid #137053 | pGL2313 | addgene full sequence | sequence record 275799 | Addgene NGS Result
CTTTCCTGCGTTATCCCCTGATTCTGTGGATAACCGTATTACCGCCTTTGAGTGAGCTGATACCGCTCGC
CGCAGCCGAACGACCGAGCGCAGCGAGTCAGTGAGCGAGGAAGCGGAAGAGCGCCCAATACGCAAACCGC
CTCTCCCCGCGCGTTGGCCGATTCATTAATGCAGCTGGCACGACAGGTTTCCCGACTGGAAAGCGGGCAG
TGAGCGCAACGCAATTAATACGCGTACCGCTAGCCAGGAAGAGTTTGTAGAAACGCAAAAAGGCCATCCG
TCAGGATGGCCTTCTGCTTAGTTTGATGCCTGGCAGTTTATGGCGGGCGTCCTGCCCGCCACCCTCCGGG
CCGTTGCTTCACAACGTTCAAATCCGCTCCCGGCGGATTTGTCCTACTCAGGAGAGCGTTCACCGACAAA
CAACAGATAAAACGAAAGGCCCAGTCTTCCGACTGAGCCTTTCGTTTTATTTGATGCCTGGCAGTTCCCT
ACTCTCGCGTTAACGCTAGCATGGATGTTTTCCCAGTCACGACGTTGTAAAACGACGGCCAGTCTTAAGC
TCGGGCCCCAAATAATGATTTTATTTTGACTGATAGTGACCTGTTCGTTGCAACAAATTGATGAGCAATG
CTTTTTTATAATGCCAACTTTGTACAAAAAAGCAGGCTTGCCCTCGAGGTTTTCGTCGCGCATCGGTGTA
GGTCGAATACCCTTGCCTTTCAGTGCGGGGTTTTTTCCTATAAAGCATTTATTGTCTCGACGCTTCTCCT
GCTTGGTTCTCTCTCGCACTTGCATGACAGATTTCAAGATATCTTGCCTGTACACTCGTCATTAAAAACA
GCTTATTCCCGGTTATTTTTCTCAACGAAGAAAATGGCCCCTAAGAAGAAGAGAAAGGTGTCAAGAGGAG
TGCAGGTGGAAACCATCTCCCCAGGAGACGGGCGCACCTTCCCCAAGCGCGGCCAGACCTGCGTGGTGCA
CTACACCGGGATGCTTGAAGATGGAAAGAAATTTGATTCCTCCAGGGACAGAAACAAGCCCTTTAAGTTT
ATGCTAGGCAAGCAGGAGGTGATCCGAGGCTGGGAAGAAGGGGTTGCCCAGATGAGTGTGGGTCAGAGAG
CCAAACTGACTATATCTCCAGATTATGCCTATGGTGCCACTGGGCACCCAGGCATCATCCCACCACATGC
CACTCTCGTCTTCGATGTGGAGCTTCTAAAACTGGAAGCTAGCCCCAGCAACCCCGGCGCCAGCAACGGC
TCCACCTCTGATGAAGTCAGGAAGAACCTGATGGACATGTTCAGGGACAGGCAGGCCTTCTCTGAACACA
CCTGGAAGATGCTCCTGTCTGTGTGCAGATCCTGGGCTGCCTGGTGCAAGCTGAACTGAAGGTCCTCACC
CGACTGGGCAGCTGGAGTGCAGAGAACTTTGCGCGACCGGAAGACGCTAGTGAGATTGGGCACAGTGGAG
CTAGCGTGCGCGCGGTAGCTTTGGCAGCACTGGGATTTTGTCCTCTGTACTGCCTGGCTCTCGTGTTTAT
TTTTGGTTAGAGTGTGCGTTGCTCGGATCCCTGCCTGGTTCTCGTGCTTATTTTTGGTTAGATGGTGCGT
TGTTCTACTTTCAATCATCGTTTTGTTTTGTTTTTCATATCTGTTTTCCAAAGAACTCTGATTGTCTTCA
TCCACCCGGTTTTCCCCGCCTGGTCTCGCTTTGAGATTGTTTTTATTCCTCTCCGGTTTTTCCCCATTGG
GATAAAAGTGCGTCCCGTGTGTCTACCCCTCCAGTCCCCACAAGCGGCTCAGATGTACAGAGCACCTGCT
CTTCTCTGACGTGCACTTTTTGCTCTTGCAGTCTTGCGCGGCCTCTAGTCTCCCCTGCCACGCACGGATG
CTGACGCCAAGCAGCATTCTGCGCAGGAAAGCGTGGTATCCCGACGAGGCAGATCGCGGGCTCGCATGTA
CCGGCGACGGACATCCTACACACATTATCCTCATGTAGAACCTCAAAGCAAGGGAAGAAGAAAAGGGTTG
ACACGTTGTTATGTTTTTTTTTGTGCCTGGGAGTAAGCGGGCGCCGATCAAGTATCCTCTCAATTTCACT
GGCAGGGCGCGAAGTGCGCGGGCTCCTCGCGTGCCGCCGCAATGTCAGTCGCGGCTCTACCAGTGCTACA
GGGATGTCGGGTGGTGTCGTTGATGATTTGGCATCAAGTGCACGCGCGGCCGCTTTCTTCCATCTGCACT
CGCTCTGCGCTTCGTTTTCTTCTTCCCTTGCGCGCGCGTGACGCCGCGCTCCTCACCTGCGCGCCCCGCC
CCGACTTGGGTCCTCTCGTGCTGCAACGGACGCCGACAGCTTCCTTCCACGCATTTCGTGCCTCCGCACC
GTTCTCCACCGCCAGCGCAGACTTGTACATACGCACACACCACCATGGCCCCTAAGAAGAAGAGAAAGGT
GTCAAGAATCCTCTGGCATGAGATGTGGCATGAAGGCCTGGAAGAGGCATCTCGTTTGTACTTTGGGGAA
AGGAACGTGAAAGGCATGTTTGAGGTGCTGGAGCCCTTGCATGCTATGATGGAACGGGGCCCCCAGACTC
TGAAGGAAACATCCTTTAATCAGGCCTATGGTCGAGATTTAATGGAGGCCCAAGAGTGGTGCAGGAAGTA
CATGAAATCAGGGAATGTCAAGGACCTCCTCCAAGCCTGGGACCTCTATTATCATGTGTTCCGACGAATC
TCAGCTAGCCCCAGCAACCCCGGCGCCAGCAACGGCTCCAACAGGAAATGGTTCCCTGCTGAACCTGAGG
ATGTGAGGGACTACCTCCTGTACCTGCAAGCCAGAGGCCTGGCTGTGAAGACCATCCAACAGCACCTGGG
CCAGCTCAACATGCTGCACAGGAGGTCTGGCCTGCCTCGCCCTTCTGACTCCAATGCTGTGTCCCTGGTG
ATGAGGAGAATCAGAAAGGAGAATGTGGATGCTGGGGAGAGAGCCAAGCAGGCCCTGGCCTTTGAACGCA
CTGACTTTGACCAAGTCAGATCCCTGATGGAGAACTCTGACAGATGCCAGGACATCAGGAACCTGGCCTT
CCTGGGCATTGCCTACAACACCCTGCTGCGCATTGCCGAAATTGCCAGAATCAGAGTGAAGGACATCTCC
CGCACCGATGGTGGGAGAATGCTGATCCACATTGGCAGGACCAAGACCCTGGTGTCCACAGCTGGTGTGG
AGAAGGCCCTGTCCCTGGGGGTTACCAAGCTGGTGGAGAGATGGATCTCTGTGTCTGGTGTGGCTGATGA
CCCCAACAACTACCTGTTCTGCCGGGTCAGAAAGAATGGTGTGGCTGCCCCTTCTGCCACCTCCCAACTG
TCCACCCGAGCCCTGGAAGGGATCTTTGAGGCCACCCACCGCCTGATCTATGGTGCCAAGGATGACTCTG
GGCAGAGATACCTGGCCTGGTCTGGCCACTCTGCCAGAGTGGGTGCTGCCAGGGACATGGCCAGGGCTGG
TGTGTCCATCCCTGAAATCATGCAGGCTGGTGGCTGGACCAATGTGAACATTGTGATGAACTACATCAGA
AACCTGGACTCTGAGACTGGGGCCATGGTGAGGCTGCTAGAGGATGGGGACTGAAGTGTGCGTGAGTGTG
CGCGTGCGTGTTGGTGCGCACCGCGCTCGCTGTCCCCGCGGCGCACGCACACCTCCCTCGCTCTCTCCCC
CTCTTTCCGTGCCTTCTTTGTCTCCCTTCCTGTACGCTATTTTGGTTTCTTGTGCTTGCTTTATCTTGTG
GGCGGGTGTGGGCCCGACCTGCACGTCTGTGACGGAGTGACGTCTAGAGAGCTCGGGTCGACCACACGTA
CACACGTACACACACACGTGCGCATGCTTGACGCATACGCGACGAATTCGAAAGCTCACCTCATTCCTCC
CTCCTCACACCATCATCGGCATCCATAGAGACACGTGCGCGTAGAACGATACAGCTCACGCGCACAGAGA
GGCGTGTTCTGGTCGTGCGCATCATCGGCACAGCACTGGCGGACGAAACTCGCACACAGGCACGCCGCCT
CCTTTCACCCGTCATAGATAGTTGAATTAGACGCCCTCCTCCTCCCTCATCATCGCCGTCGTCATCCGGG
TCCGAGCACTAGTATGGCCAAGCCTTTGTCTCAAGAAGAATCCACCCTCATTGAAAGAGCAACGGCTACA
ATCAACAGCATCCCCATCTCTGAAGACTACAGCGTCGCCAGCGCAGCTCTCTCTAGCGACGGCCGCATCT
TCACTGGTGTCAATGTATATCATTTTACTGGGGGACCTTGTGCAGAACTCGTGGTGCTGGGCACTGCTGC
TGCTGCGGCAGCTGGCAACCTGACTTGTATCGTCGCGATCGGAAATGAGAACAGGGGCATCTTGAGCCCC
TGCGGACGGTGCCGACAGGTGCTTCTCGATCTGCATCCTGGGATCAAAGCCATAGTGAAGGACAGTGATG
GACAGCCGACGGCAGTTGGGATTCGTGAATTGCTGCCCTCTGGTTATGTGTGGGAGGGCTAAAGATCTTC
TAGTGATCCCGCCCGCACCCGCGCGCGCTCAGGCCGCGTGTCGTCGTGCTCTTTCCATTTTTTTTTTGTG
TGTGGTGGTGATTTGAGCTGCTCTCCGTTGTGTGCTGGGGACCCTCCTTCCCTCGATCTCCTCGTGCGGG
GTCTCCGACGCGCAGACGCGGTGCGTGCGAGCGTGCACGTGCTGTCGCCGTGGCTGTAGTTGCGAGCGGA
GAGAGAGAGAGAGGGAGGGAGGGAGGGCAGAGGGCAGAGGACATGCGGGTGGGAACGTGCACCGGCCTCG
TCTCACGCAGGCCCGGGCGGTACCCTACCCAGCTTTCTTGTACAAAGTTGGCATTATAAGAAAGCATTGC
TTATCAATTTGTTGCAACGAACAGGTCACTATCAGTCAAAATAAAATCATTATTTGCCATCCAGCTGATA
TCCCCTATAGTGAGTCGTATTACATGGTCATAGCTGTTTCCTGGCAGCTCTGGCCCGTGTCTCAAAATCT
CTGATGTTACATTGCACAAGATAAAAATATATCATCATGAACAATAAAACTGTCTGCTTACATAAACAGT
AATACAAGGGGTGTTATGAGCCATATTCAACGGGAAACGTCGAGGCCGCGATTAAATTCCAACATGGATG
CTGATTTATATGGGTATAAATGGGCTCGCGATAATGTCGGGCAATCAGGTGCGACAATCTATCGCTTGTA
TGGGAAGCCCGATGCGCCAGAGTTGTTTCTGAAACATGGCAAAGGTAGCGTTGCCAATGATGTTACAGAT
GAGATGGTCAGACTAAACTGGCTGACGGAATTTATGCCTCTTCCGACCATCAAGCATTTTATCCGTACTC
CTGATGATGCATGGTTACTCACCACTGCGATCCCCGGAAAAACAGCATTCCAGGTATTAGAAGAATATCC
TGATTCAGGTGAAAATATTGTTGATGCGCTGGCAGTGTTCCTGCGCCGGTTGCATTCGATTCCTGTTTGT
AATTGTCCTTTTAACAGCGATCGCGTATTTCGTCTCGCTCAGGCGCAATCACGAATGAATAACGGTTTGG
TTGATGCGAGTGATTTTGATGACGAGCGTAATGGCTGGCCTGTTGAACAAGTCTGGAAAGAAATGCATAA
ACTTTTGCCATTCTCACCGGATTCAGTCGTCACTCATGGTGATTTCTCACTTGATAACCTTATTTTTGAC
GAGGGGAAATTAATAGGTTGTATTGATGTTGGACGAGTCGGAATCGCAGACCGATACCAGGATCTTGCCA
TCCTATGGAACTGCCTCGGTGAGTTTTCTCCTTCATTACAGAAACGGCTTTTTCAAAAATATGGTATTGA
TAATCCTGATATGAATAAATTGCAGTTTCATTTGATGCTCGATGAGTTTTTCTAATCAGAATTGGTTAAT
TGGTTGTAACACTGGCAGAGCATTACGCTGACTTGACGGGACGGCGCAAGCTCATGACCAAAATCCCTTA
ACGTGAGTTACGCGTCGTTCCACTGAGCGTCAGACCCCGTAGAAAAGATCAAAGGATCTTCTTGAGATCC
TTTTTTTCTGCGCGTAATCTGCTGCTTGCAAACAAAAAAACCACCGCTACCAGCGGTGGTTTGTTTGCCG
GATCAAGAGCTACCAACTCTTTTTCCGAAGGTAACTGGCTTCAGCAGAGCGCAGATACCAAATACTGTTC
TTCTAGTGTAGCCGTAGTTAGGCCACCACTTCAAGAACTCTGTAGCACCGCCTACATACCTCGCTCTGCT
AATCCTGTTACCAGTGGCTGCTGCCAGTGGCGATAAGTCGTGTCTTACCGGGTTGGACTCAAGACGATAG
TTACCGGATAAGGCGCAGCGGTCGGGCTGAACGGGGGGTTCGTGCACACAGCCCAGCTTGGAGCGAACGA
CCTACACCGAACTGAGATACCTACAGCGTGAGCTATGAGAAAGCGCCACGCTTCCCGAAGGGAGAAAGGC
GGACAGGTATCCGGTAAGCGGCAGGGTCGGAACAGGAGAGCGCACGAGGGAGCTTCCAGGGGGAAACGCC
TGGTATCTTTATAGTCCTGTCGGGTTTCGCCACCTCTGACTTGAGCGTCGATTTTTGTGATGCTCGTCAG
GGGGGCGGAGCCTATGGAAAAACGCCAGCAACGCGGCCTTTTTACGGTTCCTGGCCTTTTGCTGGCCTTT
TGCTCACATGTT
